>Addgene plasmid #237687 | p52K-GFP-linker-KS-FtoA | addgene full sequence | sequence record 471758 | Addgene NGS Result
AAAAAAAATTAGTCAGCCATGGGGCGGAGAATGGGCGGAACTGGGCGGAGTTAGGGGCGGGATGGGCGGA
GTTAGGGGCGGGACTATGGTTGCTGACTAATTGAGATGCATGCTTTGCATACTTCTGCCTGCTGGGGAGC
CTGGGGACTTTCCACACCTGGTTGCTGACTAATTGAGATGCATGCTTTGCATACTTCTGCCTGCTGGGGA
GCCTGGGGACTTTCCACACCCTAACTGACACACATTCCACAGCTGGTTCTTTCCGCCTCAGGACTCTTCC
TTTTTCAATATTATTGAAGCATTTATCAGGGTTATTGTCTCATGAGCGGATACATATTTGAATGTATTTA
GAAAAATAAACAAATAGGGGTTCCGCGCACATTTCCCCGAAAAGTGCCACCTG
[124 nt withheld, positions 404-527]
C
[91 nt withheld, positions 529-619]
A
[49 nt withheld, positions 621-669]
CCTTTGACGTTGGAGTCCACGTTCTTT
[37 nt withheld, positions 697-733]
ACCCTATCTCGGTCTATTCTTTTGATTTATAAGGGATTTTGCCGATTTCGGCCTATTGGTTAAAAAATGA
GCTGATTTAACAAAAATTTAACGCGAATTTTAACAAAATATTAACGCTTACAATTTACGCCTTAAGATAC
ATTGATGAGTTTGGACAAACCACAACTAGAATGCAGTGAAAAAAATGCTTTATTTGTGAAATTTGTGATG
CTATTGCTTTATTTGTAACCATTATAAGCTGCAATAAACAAGTTAACAACAACAATTGCATTCATTTTAT
GTTTCAGGTTCAGGGGGAGGTGTGGGAGGTTTTTTAAAGCAAGTAAAACCTCTACAAATGTGGTATGGCT
GATTATGATCTAGAGTCGCGGCCGCTTTACTTCTATAGACAGGAGGCGGCGGCCTGCGCTAGAACCAACT
TATTCATCATCATCATAGATCCTCCGCCTCCGCTTCCTCCGCCGCCCTTGTACAGCTCGTCCATGCCGAG
AGTGATCCCGGCGGCGGTCACGAACTCCTTCAGGACCATGTGATCGCGCTTCTCGTTGGGGTCTTTGCTC
AGGGCGGACTGGGTGCTCAGGTAGTGGTTGTCGGGCAGCAGCACGGGGCCGTCGCCGATGGGGGTGTTCT
GCTGGTAGTGGTCGGCGAGCTGCACGCTGCCGTCCTCGATGTTGTGGCGGATCTTGAAGTTCACCTTGAT
GCCGTTCTTCTGCTTGTCGGCCATGATATAGACGTTGTGGCTGTTGTAGTTGTACTCCAGCTTGTGCCCC
AGGATGTTGCCGTCCTCCTTGAAGTCGATGCCCTTCAGCTCGATGCGGTTCACCAGGGTGTCGCCCTCGA
ACTTCACCTCGGCGCGGGTCTTGTAGTTGCCGTCGTCCTTGAAGAAGATGGTGCGCTCCTGGACGTAGCC
TTCGGGCATGGCGGACTTGAAGAAGTCGTGCTGCTTCATGTGGTCGGGGTAGCGGCTGAAGCACTGCACG
CCGTAGGTCAGGGTGGTCACGAGGGTGGGCCAGGGCACGGGCAGCTTGCCGGTGGTGCAGATGAACTTCA
GGGTCAGCTTGCCGTAGGTGGCATCGCCCTCGCCCTCGCCGGACACGCTGAACTTGTGGCCGTTTACGTC
GCCGTCCAGCTCGACCAGGATGGGCACCACCCCGGTGAACAGCTCCTCGCCCTTGCTCACTATGGTGACG
ACCGGTGGATCCCGGGCCCGCGGTACCGTCGACTGCAGAATTCGGTACTCGCCGTCCTCTGGCTCGTACT
CATCGTCCTCGTCATATTCCTCCACGCCGCCGACGTTGCCAGCGCGCGCGGGTGCCACCGCCAGCCCAGG
TCCGGCCCCAGCTGCCTCCAGGGCGCGTCGGCTTGGGGCCCAGCGCAGGTCAGCGCCCGCGTCAAAGTAG
GACTCGGCCTCTCTATCGCCGCTGCCCGTGCCAGCCAGGGCCCTTTGCAGGCTGTGCATCAGCTCGCGGT
CGCTGAGCTCGCGCCGCCGGCTCACGCTCACGGCCTTGTGGATGCGCTCGTTGCGATAAACGCCCAGGTC
GTCGCTCAAGGTAAGCACCTTCAGCGCCATGCGCATGTAGAACCCCTCGATCTTTACCTCCTTGTCTATG
GGAACGTAAGGGGTATGGTATATCTTGCGGGCGTAAAACTTGCCCAGGCTAAGCATGGAATAGTTGATGG
CGGCCACCTTGTCAGCCAGGCTCAAGCTGCGCTCCTGCACCACTATGCTCTGCAGGATGTTTATCAAATC
GAGCAGCCAGCGGCCCTCGGGCTCTACTATGTTTAGCAGCGCATCCCTGAATGCCTCGTTGTCCCTGCTG
TGCTGCACTATAAGGAACAGCTGCGCCATGAGCGGCTTGCTATTTGGGTTTTGCTCCAGCGCGCTTACAA
AGTCCCACAGATGCATCAGTCCTATAGCCACCTCCTCGCGCGCCACAAGCGTACGCACGTGGTTGTTAAA
GCTTTTTTGAAAGTTAATCTCCTGGTTCACCGTCTGCTCGTATGCGGTTACCAGGTCGGCGGCCGCCACG
TGTGCGCGCGCGGGACTAATCCCGGTTCGCGCGTCGGGCTCAAAGTCCTCCTCGCGCAGCAACCGCTCGC
GATTCAGGCCATGCCGCAGCTCGCGCCCTGCGTGGAACTTTCGATCCCGCATCTCCTCGGGCTCCTCTCC
CTCGCGGTCGCGAAACAGGTTCTGCCGCGGCACGTACGCCTCACGCGTATCACGCTTCAGCTGCACCCTT
GGGTGCCGCTCAGGAGAGGGCGCTCCTAGCCGCGCCAGGCCCTCGCCCTCCTCCAAGTCCAGGTAGTGCC
GGGCCCGGCGCCGCGGGGGTTCGTAATCACCATCTGCTGCCGCGTCAACCGCGGATGTCGCCCCTCCTGA
CGCGGTAGGAGGAGGGGAGGGTGCCCTGCATGTCTGCCGCTGCTCTTGCTCTTGCCGCTGCTGAGGAGGG
GGGCGCATCTGCCGCAGCACCGGATGCATCTCGAGATCTGAGTCCGGTAGCGCTAGCGGATCTGACGGTT
CACACTAGCGGATCTGACGGTTCACGCTAGCGGATCTGACGGTTCACTAAACCAGCTCTGCTTATATAGA
CCTCCCACCGTACACGCCTACCGCCCATTTGCGTCAATGGGGCGGAGTTGTTACGACATTTTGGAAAGTC
CCGTTGATTTTGGTGCCAAAACAAACTCCCATTGACGTCAATGGGGTGGAGACTTGGAAATCCCCGTGAG
TCAAACCGCTATCCACGCCCATTGATGTACTGCCAAAACCGCATCACCATGGTAATAGCGATGACTAATA
CGTAGATGTACTGCCAAGTAGGAAAGTCCCATAAGGTCATGTACTGGGCATAATGCCAGGCGGGCCATTT
ACCGTCATTGACGTCAATAGGGGGCGTACTTGGCATATGATACACTTGATGTACTGCCAAGTGGGCAGTT
TACCGTAAATACTCCACCCATTGACGTCAATGGAAAGTCCCTATTGGCGTTACTATGGGAACATACGTCA
TTATTGACGTCAATGGGCGGGGGTCGTTGGGCGGTCAGCCAGGCGGGCCATTTACCGTAAGTTATGTAAC
GCGGAACTCCATATATGGGCTATGAACTAATGACCCCGTAATTGATTACTATTAATAACTAATGCATGGC
GGTAATACGGTTATCCACAGAATCAGGGGATAACGCAGGAAAGAACATGTGAGCAAAAGGCCAGCAAAAG
GCCAGGAACCGTAAAAAGGCCGCGTTGCTGGCGTTTTTCCATAGGCTCCGCCCCCCTGACGAGCATCACA
AAAATCGACGCTCAAGTCAGAGGTGGCGAAACCCGACAGGACTATAAAGATACCAGGCGTTTCCCCCTGG
AAGCTCCCTCGTGCGCTCTCCTGTTCCGACCCTGCCGCTTACCGGATACCTGTCCGCCTTTCTCCCTTCG
GGAAGCGTGGCGCTTTCTCATAGCTCACGCTGTAGGTATCTCAGTTCGGTGTAGGTCGTTCGCTCCAAGC
TGGGCTGTGTGCACGAACCCCCCGTTCAGCCCGACCGCTGCGCCTTATCCGGTAACTATCGTCTTGAGTC
CAACCCGGTAAGACACGACTTATCGCCACTGGCAGCAGCCACTGGTAACAGGATTAGCAGAGCGAGGTAT
GTAGGCGGTGCTACAGAGTTCTTGAAGTGGTGGCCTAACTACGGCTACACTAGAAGAACAGTATTTGGTA
TCTGCGCTCTGCTGAAGCCAGTTACCTTCGGAAAAAGAGTTGGTAGCTCTTGATCCGGCAAACAAACCAC
CGCTGGTAGCGGTGGTTTTTTTGTTTGCAAGCAGCAGATTACGCGCAGAAAAAAAGGATCTCAAGAAGAT
CCTTTGATCTTTTCTACGGGGTCTGACGCTCAGTGGAACGAAAACTCACGTTAAGGGATTTTGGTCATGA
GATTATCAAAAAGGATCTTCACCTAGATCCTTTTAAATTAAAAATGAAGTTTTAAATCAATCTAAAGTAT
ATATGAGTAACCTGAGGCTATGGCAGGGCCTGCCGCCCCGACGTTGGCTGCGAGCCCTGGGCCTTCACCC
GAACTTGGGGGGTGGGGTGGGGAAAAGGAAGAAACGCGGGCGTATTGGCCCCAATGGGGTCTCGGTGGGG
TATCGACAGAGTGCCAGCCCTGGGACCGAACCCCGCGTTTATGAACAAACGACCCAACACCGTGCGTTTT
ATTCTGTCTTTTTATTGCCGTCATAGCGCGGGTTCCTTCCGGTATTGTCTCCTTCCGTGTTTCAGTTAGC
CTCCCCCTAGGGTGGGCGAAGAACTCCAGCATGAGATCCCCGCGCTGGAGGATCATCCAGCCGGCGTCCC
GGAAAACGATTCCGAAGCCCAACCTTTCATAGAAGGCGGCGGTGGAATCGAAATCTCGTGATGGCAGGTT
GGGCGTCGCTTGGTCGGTCATTTCGAACCCCAGAGTCCCGCTCAGAAGAACTCGTCAAGAAGGCGATAGA
AGGCGATGCGCTGCGAATCGGGAGCGGCGATACCGTAAAGCACGAGGAAGCGGTCAGCCCATTCGCCGCC
AAGCTCTTCAGCAATATCACGGGTAGCCAACGCTATGTCCTGATAGCGGTCCGCCACACCCAGCCGGCCA
CAGTCGATGAATCCAGAAAAGCGGCCATTTTCCACCATGATATTCGGCAAGCAGGCATCGCCATGGGTCA
CGACGAGATCCTCGCCGTCGGGCATGCTCGCCTTGAGCCTGGCGAACAGTTCGGCTGGCGCGAGCCCCTG
ATGCTCTTCGTCCAGATCATCCTGATCGACAAGACCGGCTTCCATCCGAGTACGTGCTCGCTCGATGCGA
TGTTTCGCTTGGTGGTCGAATGGGCAGGTAGCCGGATCAAGCGTATGCAGCCGCCGCATTGCATCAGCCA
TGATGGATACTTTCTCGGCAGGAGCAAGGTGAGATGACAGGAGATCCTGCCCCGGCACTTCGCCCAATAG
CAGCCAGTCCCTTCCCGCTTCAGTGACAACGTCGAGCACAGCTGCGCAAGGAACGCCCGTCGTGGCCAGC
CACGATAGCCGCGCTGCCTCGTCTTGCAGTTCATTCAGGGCACCGGACAGGTCGGTCTTGACAAAAAGAA
CCGGGCGCCCCTGCGCTGACAGCCGGAACACGGCGGCATCAGAGCAGCCGATTGTCTGTTGTGCCCAGTC
ATAGCCGAATAGCCTCTCCACCCAAGCGGCCGGAGAACCTGCGTGCAATCCATCTTGTTCAATCATGCGA
AACGATCCTCATCCTGTCTCTTGATCGATCTTTGCAAAAGCCTAGGCCTCCAAAAAAGCCTCCTCACTAC
TTCTGGAATAGCTCAGAGGCCGAGGCGGCCTCGGCCTCTGCATAAAT
Features (pLannotate 1.2.2; 16 found; start..end, strand, type, name):
    273..377     -  promoter       AmpR promoter: bla
    404..832     +  rep_origin     f1 ori (sequence partly withheld): f1 bacteriophage origin of replication; arrow indicates direction of (+) strand synthesis
    866..987     -  polyA_signal   SV40 poly(A) signal: SV40 polyadenylation signal
   1010..1093    -  CDS            large T antigen (fragment): large T antigen from SV40 (simian virus 40)
   1200..1916    -  CDS            EGFP: EGFP is a basic (constitutively fluorescent) green fluorescent protein published in 1996, derived from Aequorea victoria. It is reported to be a rapidly-maturing weak dimer with moderate acid sensitivity.
   1930..1967    -  misc_feature   MCS (fragment): multiple cloning site
   1968..3212    -  CDS            L1: PKG3_ADE05 - Experimental evidence at protein level: Swiss-Prot protein existence level 1. Involved in viral genome packaging through its interaction with packaging proteins 1 and 2. After proteolytic cleavage by adenovirus protease, L1 52/55k protein is removed from the capsid during viral maturation. From Human adenovirus C serotype 5 (HAdV-5) (Human adenovirus 5).
   3213..3240    -  misc_feature   MCS (fragment): multiple cloning site
   3307..3510    -  promoter       CMV promoter: human cytomegalovirus (CMV) immediate early promoter
   3511..3814    -  enhancer       CMV enhancer: human cytomegalovirus immediate early enhancer
   3989..4577    -  rep_origin     ori: high-copy-number ColE1/pMB1/pBR322/pUC origin of replication
   4799..4815    +  polyA_signal   bGH poly(A) signal (fragment): bovine growth hormone polyadenylation signal
   4906..4953    -  polyA_signal   HSV TK poly(A) signal: herpes simplex virus thymidine kinase polyadenylation signal (Cole and Stacy, 1985)
   5012..5164    -  CDS            ble (fragment): BLE_KLEPN - Experimental evidence at protein level: Swiss-Prot protein existence level 1. Binding protein with a strong affinity to the bleomycin family of antibiotics. Binds to CL990; an antimitotic-antibiotic compound. From Klebsiella pneumoniae.
   5185..5979    -  CDS            NeoR/KanR: aminoglycoside phosphotransferase from Tn5; aph(3')-II (or nptII); confers resistance to neomycin, kanamycin, and G418 (Geneticin®)
   6014..271     -  promoter       SV40 promoter (across the origin): SV40 enhancer and early promoter
