[The description below was written by a language model from this plasmid's Addgene catalogue record and pLannotate feature annotations shown in this document.]
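Description:
p52K-GFP-linker-KS-FtoA is a mammalian expression plasmid of about 6.1 kb built on the pEGFP-N1 backbone by Gibson assembly, intended for overexpressing a fluorescently tagged adenoviral protein in cultured cells. It replicates in E. coli at high copy from a ColE1/pUC-type origin and is selected with kanamycin. The resistance gene is the Tn5 NeoR/KanR aminoglycoside phosphotransferase, which sits downstream of both a bacterial (bla-type) promoter and the SV40 enhancer/early promoter and is followed by the HSV TK polyadenylation signal. This arrangement allows the same gene to provide kanamycin resistance in bacteria and G418 resistance in mammalian cells. An f1 origin is also present for single-stranded DNA production. The short ble, bGH poly(A) and SV40 large T antigen matches are annotated only as fragments, probably backbone remnants or partial homologies rather than functional parts.

The expression cassette is driven by the human CMV immediate-early enhancer and promoter. It encodes the human adenovirus 5 L1 52/55K protein, a factor involved in viral genome packaging, joined through residual multiple cloning site sequence to a C-terminal EGFP. The insert name indicates that EGFP is followed by a linker and a "KS-FtoA" element. This element is not annotated in the feature table, but an unannotated stretch between the EGFP coding region and the SV40 polyadenylation signal is where it would lie. Given the associated study on probing condensate microenvironments with a micropeptide killswitch, KS presumably denotes that killswitch peptide and FtoA a phenylalanine-to-alanine variant, plausibly serving as a mutant control, although the record does not spell this out. The stated purpose is simply overexpression of the fusion protein, with the EGFP allowing it to be visualised in cells.
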