Addgene plasmid #237687: p52K-GFP-linker-KS-FtoA
Purpose: For overexpression of 52K-GFP-linker-KS-FtoA
Depositing lab: Denes Hnisz. Depositing organization: Max Planck Institute for Molecular Genetics. Publication: Probing condensate microenvironments with a micropeptide killswitch. Zhang Y, Stoppelkamp I, Fernandez-Pernas P, Allram M, Charman M, Magalhaes AP, Piedavent-Salomon M, Sommer G, Sung YC, Meyer K, Grams N, Halko E, Dongre S, Meierhofer D, Malszycki M, Ilik IA, Aktas T, Kraushar ML, Vastenhouw N, Weitzman MD, Grebien F, Niskanen H, Hnisz D. Nature. 2025 Jun 4. doi: 10.1038/s41586-025-09141-5. PubMed 40468084.
Backbone
  Vector backbone: pEGFP-N1
  Vector type: Mammalian Expression
Growth in bacteria
  Bacterial resistance: Kanamycin, 50 μg/mL
  Growth temperature: 37°C
  Growth strain: DH5alpha
  Copy number: High Copy
Gene/Insert
  Gene/Insert name: 52K-GFP-linker-KS-FtoA
  Species: Adenovirus 5
  Cloning method: Gibson Cloning
Terms and licenses: Academic/Nonprofit Terms; Industry Terms: Not Available to Industry
How to cite: p52K-GFP-linker-KS-FtoA was a gift from Denes Hnisz (Addgene plasmid # 237687 ; http://n2t.net/addgene:237687 ; RRID:Addgene_237687)
